Addgene plasmid #43051: I-CCGA
Depositing lab: Chad Cowan & Kiran Musunuru. Depositing organization: Harvard University. Publication: A TALEN Genome-Editing System for Generating Human Stem Cell-Based Disease Models. Ding Q, Lee YK, Schaefer EA, Peters DT, Veres A, Kim K, Kuperwasser N, Motola DL, Meissner TB, Hendriks WT, Trevisan M, Gupta RM, Moisan A, Banks E, Friesen M, Schinzel RT, Xia F, Tang A, Xia Y, Figueroa E, Wann A, Ahfeldt T, Daheron L, Zhang F, Rubin LL, Peng LF, Chung RT, Musunuru K, Cowan CA. Cell Stem Cell. 2012 Dec 12. pii: S1934-5909(12)00645-5. doi: 10.1016/j.stem.2012.11.011. PubMed 23246482.
Backbone
  Vector backbone: pCRII-TOPO
  Backbone manufacturer: Invitrogen
  Backbone size w/o insert (bp): 3973
  Vector type: Bacterial Cloning
Growth in bacteria
  Bacterial resistance: Ampicillin and Kanamycin, 100 & 50 μg/mL
  Growth temperature: 37°C
  Growth strain: Top10
  Copy number: High Copy
Gene/Insert
  Gene/Insert name: I-CCGA
  Species: Synthetic
  Insert size (bp): 424
  Cloning method: TOPO Cloning
  Sequencing primers: 5′ T7; 3′ M13-rev
Terms and licenses: Academic/Nonprofit Terms; Industry Terms: Not Available to Industry
How to cite: I-CCGA was a gift from Chad Cowan & Kiran Musunuru (Addgene plasmid # 43051 ; http://n2t.net/addgene:43051 ; RRID:Addgene_43051)
