[The description below was written by a language model from this plasmid's Addgene catalogue record.]
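Description:
I-CCGA is a bacterial cloning plasmid built on the commercial pCRII-TOPO backbone (about 4.0 kb without insert), carrying a 424 bp synthetic insert introduced by TOPO cloning. It is a high-copy plasmid maintained in E. coli and confers resistance to both ampicillin and kanamycin, the two markers characteristic of this backbone. The insert lies between the T7 and M13-reverse priming sites, which are the recorded sequencing primers. No mammalian promoter or expression cassette is recorded, and the vector type is given simply as bacterial cloning, so the plasmid serves to store and supply a DNA fragment, not to express a protein.

The record does not spell out what the insert encodes beyond its name and synthetic origin, and no feature table is available. The plasmid was deposited with a publication describing a TALEN genome-editing system for generating human stem cell-based disease models. In that context, the name most plausibly denotes a pre-assembled block of four TALE repeat modules recognising the bases C, C, G and A, with the "I" prefix likely marking the block's position in a larger repeat array. An insert of 424 bp fits roughly four TALE repeats of about 100 bp each plus short flanks, but this reading is an inference from the name, size and publication, not a stated fact. On that reading, the plasmid would be one member of a library of multimer building blocks that are excised and joined in order to build custom TALE DNA-binding domains for TALEN expression vectors. The assembly method and the flanking sites are not given in the record.
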