>Addgene plasmid #43051 | I-CCGA | depositor partial sequence | sequence record 58316 | I-CCGA sequence 424 bps
CGTCTCCTGACCCCAGAGCAGGTCGTGGCGATCGCAAGCCACGACGGAGGAAAGCAAGCCTTGGAAACAG
TACAGAGGCTGTTGCCTGTGCTGTGCCAAGCGCACGGACTCACCCCAGAGCAGGTCGTGGCGATCGCAAG
CCACGACGGAGGAAAGCAAGCCTTGGAAACAGTACAGAGGCTGTTGCCTGTGCTGTGCCAAGCGCACGGC
CTCACCCCAGAGCAGGTCGTGGCAATCGCGAGCAATAACGGCGGAAAACAGGCTTTGGAAACGGTGCAGA
GGCTCCTTCCAGTGCTGTGCCAAGCGCACGGATTAACCCCAGAGCAGGTCGTGGCGATCGCCTCCAACAT
TGGCGGGAAACAGGCACTCGAGACTGTCCAGCGCCTGCTTCCCGTGCTGTGCCAAGCGCACGGCTTAAGA
GACG
