>Addgene plasmid #43051 | I-CCGA | addgene partial sequence | sequence record 59906 | M13-F20 5'-TGTAAAACGACGGCCAGT-3'
CTATAGGGCGAATTGGGCCCTCTAGATGCATGCTCGAGCGGCCGCCAGTGTGATGGATATCTGCAGAATT
CGCCCTTAGTATCTTTCCTGTGCCCACGTCTCTTAAGCCGTGCGCTTGGCACAGCACGGGAAGCAGGCGC
TGGACAGTCTCGAGTGCCTGTTTCCCGCCAATGTTGGAGGCGATCGCCACGACCTGCTCTGGGGTTAATC
CGTGCGCTTGGCACAGCACTGGAAGGAGCCTCTGCACCGTTTCCAAAGCCTGTTTTCCGCCGTTATTGCT
CGCGATTGCCACGACCTGCTCTGGGGTGAGGCCGTGCGCTTGGCACAGCACAGGCAACAGCCTCTGTACT
GTTTCCAAGGCTTGCTTTCCTCCGTCGTGGCTTGCGATCGCCACGACCTGCTCTGGGGTGAGTCCGTGCG
CTTGGCACAGCACAGGCAACAGCCTCTGTACTGTTTCCAAGGCTTGCTTTCCTCCGTCGTGGCTTGCGAT
CGCCACGACCTGCTCTGGGGTCAGGAGACGCGCTAGGACGGCATCTATATAAGGGCGAATTCCAGCACAC
TGGCGGCCGTTACTAGTGGATCCGAGCTCGGTACCAAGCTTGATGCATAGCTTGAGTATTCTATAGTGTC
ACCTAAATAGCTTGGCGTAATCATGGTCATAGCTGTTTCCTGTGTGAAATTGTTATCCGCTCACAATTCC
ACACAACATACGAGCCGGAAGCATAAAGTGTAAAGCCTGGGGTGCCTAATGAGTGAGCTAACTCACATTA
ATTG
